>Addgene plasmid #81685 | pDONR223_PTEN_p.G129V | addgene full sequence | sequence record 167982 | Addgene NGS Result
AGCAGCAACGATGTTACGCAGCAGGGCAGTCGCCCTAAAACAAAGTTAAACATTATGAGGGAAGCGGTGA
TCGCCGAAGTATCGACTCAACTATCAGAGGTAGTTGGCGTCATCGAGCGCCATCTCGAACCGACGTTGCT
GGCCGTACATTTGTACGGCTCCGCAGTGGATGGCGGCCTGAAGCCACACAGTGATATTGATTTGCTGGTT
ACGGTGACCGTAAGGCTTGATGAAACAACGCGGCGAGCTTTGATCAACGACCTTTTGGAAACTTCGGCTT
CCCCTGGAGAGAGCGAGATTCTCCGCGCTGTAGAAGTCACCATTGTTGTGCACGACGACATCATTCCGTG
GCGTTATCCAGCTAAGCGCGAACTGCAATTTGGAGAATGGCAGCGCAATGACATTCTTGCAGGTATCTTC
GAGCCAGCCACGATCGACATTGATCTGGCTATCTTGCTGACAAAAGCAAGAGAACATAGCGTTGCCTTGG
TAGGTCCAGCGGCGGAGGAACTCTTTGATCCGGTTCCTGAACAGGATCTATTTGAGGCGCTAAATGAAAC
CTTAACGCTATGGAACTCGCCGCCCGACTGGGCTGGCGATGAGCGAAATGTAGTGCTTACGTTGTCCCGC
ATTTGGTACAGCGCAGTAACCGGCAAAATCGCGCCGAAGGATGTCGCTGCCGACTGGGCAATGGAGCGCC
TGCCGGCCCAGTATCAGCCCGTCATACTTGAAGCTAGACAGGCTTATCTTGGACAAGAAGAAGATCGCTT
GGCCTCGCGCGCAGATCAGTTGGAAGAATTTGTCCACTACGTGAAAGGCGAGATCACCAAGGTAGTCGGC
AAATAACCCTCGAGCCACCCATGACCAAAATCCCTTAACGTGAGTTACGCGTCGTTCCACTGAGCGTCAG
ACCCCGTAGAAAAGATCAAAGGATCTTCTTGAGATCCTTTTTTTCTGCGCGTAATCTGCTGCTTGCAAAC
AAAAAAACCACCGCTACCAGCGGTGGTTTGTTTGCCGGATCAAGAGCTACCAACTCTTTTTCCGAAGGTA
ACTGGCTTCAGCAGAGCGCAGATACCAAATACTGTTCTTCTAGTGTAGCCGTAGTTAGGCCACCACTTCA
AGAACTCTGTAGCACCGCCTACATACCTCGCTCTGCTAATCCTGTTACCAGTGGCTGCTGCCAGTGGCGA
TAAGTCGTGTCTTACCGGGTTGGACTCAAGACGATAGTTACCGGATAAGGCGCAGCGGTCGGGCTGAACG
GGGGGTTCGTGCACACAGCCCAGCTTGGAGCGAACGACCTACACCGAACTGAGATACCTACAGCGTGAGC
TATGAGAAAGCGCCACGCTTCCCGAAGGGAGAAAGGCGGACAGGTATCCGGTAAGCGGCAGGGTCGGAAC
AGGAGAGCGCACGAGGGAGCTTCCAGGGGGAAACGCCTGGTATCTTTATAGTCCTGTCGGGTTTCGCCAC
CTCTGACTTGAGCGTCGATTTTTGTGATGCTCGTCAGGGGGGCGGAGCCTATGGAAAAACGCCAGCAACG
CGGCCTTTTTACGGTTCCTGGCCTTTTGCTGGCCTTTTGCTCACATGTTCTTTCCTGCGTTATCCCCTGA
TTCTGTGGATAACCGTATTACCGCCTTTGAGTGAGCTGATACCGCTCGCCGCAGCCGAACGACCGAGCGC
AGCGAGTCAGTGAGCGAGGAAGCGGAAGAGCGCCCAATACGCAAACCGCCTCTCCCCGCGCGTTGGCCGA
TTCATTAATGCAGCTGGCACGACAGGTTTCCCGACTGGAAAGCGGGCAGTGAGCGCAACGCAATTAATAC
GCGTACCGCTAGCCAGGAAGAGTTTGTAGAAACGCAAAAAGGCCATCCGTCAGGATGGCCTTCTGCTTAG
TTTGATGCCTGGCAGTTTATGGCGGGCGTCCTGCCCGCCACCCTCCGGGCCGTTGCTTCACAACGTTCAA
ATCCGCTCCCGGCGGATTTGTCCTACTCAGGAGAGCGTTCACCGACAAACAACAGATAAAACGAAAGGCC
CAGTCTTCCGACTGAGCCTTTCGTTTTATTTGATGCCTGGCAGTTCCCTACTCTCGCGTTAACGCTAGCA
TGGATGTTTTCCCAGTCACGACGTTGTAAAACGACGGCCAGTCTTAAGCTCGGGCCCCAAATAATGATTT
TATTTTGACTGATAGTGACCTGTTCGTTGCAACAAATTGATGAGCAATGCTTTTTTATAATGCCAACTTT
GTACAAAAAAGTTGGCACCATGACAGCCATCATCAAAGAGATCGTTAGCAGAAACAAAAGGAGATATCAA
GAGGATGGATTCGACTTAGACTTGACCTATATTTATCCAAACATTATTGCTATGGGATTTCCTGCAGAAA
GACTTGAAGGCGTATACAGGAACAATATTGATGATGTAGTAAGGTTTTTGGATTCAAAGCATAAAAACCA
TTACAAGATATACAATCTTTGTGCTGAAAGACATTATGACACCGCCAAATTTAATTGCAGAGTTGCACAA
TATCCTTTTGAAGACCATAACCCACCACAGCTAGAACTTATCAAACCCTTTTGTGAAGATCTTGACCAAT
GGCTAAGTGAAGATGACAATCATGTTGCAGCAATTCACTGTAAAGCTGGAAAGGTACGAACTGGTGTAAT
GATATGTGCATATTTATTACATCGGGGCAAATTTTTAAAGGCACAAGAGGCCCTAGATTTCTATGGGGAA
GTAAGGACCAGAGACAAAAAGGGAGTAACTATTCCCAGTCAGAGGCGCTATGTGTATTATTATAGCTACC
TGTTAAAGAATCATCTGGATTATAGACCAGTGGCACTGTTGTTTCACAAGATGATGTTTGAAACTATTCC
AATGTTCAGTGGCGGAACTTGCAATCCTCAGTTTGTGGTCTGCCAGCTAAAGGTGAAGATATATTCCTCC
AATTCAGGACCCACACGACGGGAAGACAAGTTCATGTACTTTGAGTTCCCTCAGCCGTTACCTGTGTGTG
GTGATATCAAAGTAGAGTTCTTCCACAAACAGAACAAGATGCTAAAAAAGGACAAAATGTTTCACTTTTG
GGTAAATACATTCTTCATACCAGGACCAGAGGAAACCTCAGAAAAAGTAGAAAATGGAAGTCTATGTGAT
CAAGAAATCGATAGCATTTGCAGTATAGAGCGTGCAGATAATGACAAGGAATATCTAGTACTTACTTTAA
CAAAAAATGATCTTGACAAAGCAAATAAAGACAAAGCCAACCGATACTTTTCTCCAAATTTTAAGGTGAA
GCTGTACTTCACAAAAACAGTAGAGGAGCCGTCAAATCCAGAGGCTAGCAGTTCAACTTCTGTAACACCA
GATGTTAGTGACAATGAACCTGATCATTATAGATATTCTGACACCACTGACTCTGATCCAGAGAATGAAC
CTTTTGATGAAGATCAGCATACACAAATTACAAAAGTCTGATTGCCAACTTTCTTGTACAAAGTTGGCAT
TATAAGAAAGCATTGCTTATCAATTTGTTGCAACGAACAGGTCACTATCAGTCAAAATAAAATCATTATT
TGCCATCCAGCTGATATCCCCTATAGTGAGTCGTATTACATGGTCATAGCTGTTTCCTGGCAGCTCTGGC
CCGTGTCTCAAAATCTCTGATGTTACATTGCACAAGATAAAAATATATCATCATGCCTCCTCTAGACCAG
CCAGGACAGAAATGCCTCGACTTCGCTGCTACCCAAGGTTGCCGGGTGACGCACACCGTGGAAACGGATG
AAGGCACGAACCCAGTGGACATAAGCCTGTTCGGTTCGTAAGCTGTAATGCAAGTAGCGTATGCGCTCAC
GCAACTGGTCCAGAACCTTGACCGAACGCAGCGGTGGTAACGGCGCAGTGGCGGTTTTCATGGCTTGTTA
TGACTGTTTTTTTGGGGTACAGTCTATGCCTCGGGCATCCAAGCAGCAAGCGCGTTACGCCGTGGGTCGA
TGTTTGATGTTATGG
Features (pLannotate 1.2.2; 12 found; start..end, strand, type, name):
     55..846     +  CDS            SmR: aminoglycoside adenylyltransferase (Murphy, 1985); aadA; confers resistance to spectinomycin and streptomycin
    939..1527    +  rep_origin     ori: high-copy-number ColE1/pMB1/pBR322/pUC origin of replication
   1710..1802    +  CDS            lacI (fragment): lac repressor; lacI; The lac repressor binds to the lac operator to inhibit transcription in E. coli. This inhibition can be relieved by adding lactose or isopropyl-β-D-thiogalactopyranoside (IPTG).
   1857..1884    -  terminator     rrnB T2 terminator: transcription terminator T2 from the E. coli rrnB gene
   2016..2059    +  terminator     rrnB T1 terminator: Escherichia coli rrnB; transcription terminator T1 from the E. coli rrnB gene
   2106..2142    -  CDS            lacZα (fragment): LacZα fragment of β-galactosidase; lacZ fragment
   2159..2254    +  protein_bind   attL3: mutant version of attL; recombination site for the Gateway® LR reaction LR Clonase™
   2260..3468    +  CDS            PTEN: PTEN_HUMAN - Also known as MMAC1, TEP1. Experimental evidence at protein level: Swiss-Prot protein existence level 1. [Isoform alpha]: Functional kinase, like isoform 1 it antagonizes the PI3K-AKT/PKB signaling pathway. Plays a role in mitochondrial energetic metabolism by promoting COX activity and ATP production, via collaboration with isoform 1 in increasing protein levels of PINK1. From Homo sapiens (Human).
   3476..3571    -  protein_bind   attL3: mutant version of attL; recombination site for the Gateway® LR reaction LR Clonase™
   3590..3608    -  promoter       T7 promoter: promoter for bacteriophage T7 RNA polymerase
   3798..3821    +  promoter       Pc promoter (fragment): intI1 (promoter lies within the coding sequence); class 1 integron promoter
   3997..48      +  CDS            GmR (fragment) (across the origin): gentamycin acetyltransferase; aacC1; confers resistance to gentamycin
