[The description below was written by a language model from this plasmid's Addgene catalogue record and pLannotate feature annotations shown in this document.]
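Description:
pDONR223_PTEN_p.G129V is a Gateway entry clone built on the Invitrogen pDONR223 backbone. It carries the human PTEN open reading frame with a glycine-to-valine substitution at residue 129. The sequenced plasmid is about 4.0 kb. It replicates in E. coli from a high-copy ColE1/pUC-type origin and is selected with spectinomycin through the aadA (SmR) aminoglycoside adenylyltransferase gene. The annotation also picks up short remnants typical of this backbone: fragments of lacI, lacZα, a gentamicin resistance gene and an integron Pc promoter. rrnB T1 and T2 terminators sit upstream of the cloning site and help insulate the insert from read-through transcription.

The PTEN coding sequence of roughly 1.2 kb lies between two attL recombination sites in opposite orientation. The automated annotation labels both sites as attL3 variants. These sites allow the insert to be moved by an LR Clonase reaction into any compatible Gateway destination vector. The record lists no promoter for the insert, so the plasmid is a shuttle and storage clone rather than an expression construct. The only nearby promoter is a T7 promoter outside the downstream att site, on the strand opposite the ORF. The clone is in the "closed" configuration, with a stop codon immediately after the ORF, so C-terminal tags supplied by a destination vector will not be fused to the protein.

The plasmid belongs to the Target Accelerator Plasmid Collection, a set of wild-type and cancer-associated variant alleles made for systematic functional testing of rare tumour mutations. Its typical use is as the source for transferring the PTEN G129V allele into expression vectors for comparison with wild-type PTEN.
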