Addgene plasmid #81685: pDONR223_PTEN_p.G129V
Purpose: Gateway Donor vector containing PTEN, part of the Target Accelerator Plasmid Collection.
Depositing lab: Jesse Boehm & William Hahn & David Root. Depositing organization: Broad Institute. Publication: Systematic Functional Interrogation of Rare Cancer Variants Identifies Oncogenic Alleles. Kim E, Ilic N, Shrestha Y, Zou L, Kamburov A, Zhu C, Yang X, Lubonja R, Tran N, Nguyen C, Lawrence MS, Piccioni F, Bagul M, Doench JG, Chouinard CR, Wu X, Hogstrom L, Natoli T, Tamayo P, Horn H, Corsello SM, Lage K, Root DE, Subramanian A, Golub TR, Getz G, Boehm JS, Hahn WC. Cancer Discov. 2016 Jul;6(7):714-26. doi: 10.1158/2159-8290.CD-16-0160. Epub 2016 May 4. PubMed 27147599.
Backbone
  Vector backbone: pDONR223
  Backbone manufacturer: Invitrogen
  Backbone size w/o insert (bp): 2790
  Vector type: Gateway Entry vector
Growth in bacteria
  Bacterial resistance: Spectinomycin, 50 μg/mL
  Growth temperature: 37°C
  Growth strain: DH5alpha
  Copy number: High Copy
Gene/Insert
  Gene/Insert name: PTEN (alt name: NM_000314.6)
  Species: H. sapiens (human)
  Mutation: G129V
  Entrez Gene: PTEN (a.k.a. 10q23del, BZS, CWS1, DEC, GLM2, MHAM, MMAC1, PTEN1, PTENbeta, PTENgama, TEP1)
  Promoter: None
  Cloning method: Gateway Cloning
  Sequencing primers: 5′ M13pUC-fwd; 3′ M13-Rev
Terms and licenses: Academic/Nonprofit Terms; Industry Terms: Not Available to Industry
Depositor comments: Closed state: stop codon immediately follows insert
How to cite: pDONR223_PTEN_p.G129V was a gift from Jesse Boehm & William Hahn & David Root (Addgene plasmid # 81685 ; http://n2t.net/addgene:81685 ; RRID:Addgene_81685)
