>Addgene plasmid #81685 | pDONR223_PTEN_p.G129V | depositor partial sequence | sequence record 155004 | Insert sequence
ATGACAGCCATCATCAAAGAGATCGTTAGCAGAAACAAAAGGAGATATCAAGAGGATGGATTCGACTTAG
ACTTGACCTATATTTATCCAAACATTATTGCTATGGGATTTCCTGCAGAAAGACTTGAAGGCGTATACAG
GAACAATATTGATGATGTAGTAAGGTTTTTGGATTCAAAGCATAAAAACCATTACAAGATATACAATCTT
TGTGCTGAAAGACATTATGACACCGCCAAATTTAATTGCAGAGTTGCACAATATCCTTTTGAAGACCATA
ACCCACCACAGCTAGAACTTATCAAACCCTTTTGTGAAGATCTTGACCAATGGCTAAGTGAAGATGACAA
TCATGTTGCAGCAATTCACTGTAAAGCTGGAAAGGTACGAACTGGTGTAATGATATGTGCATATTTATTA
CATCGGGGCAAATTTTTAAAGGCACAAGAGGCCCTAGATTTCTATGGGGAAGTAAGGACCAGAGACAAAA
AGGGAGTAACTATTCCCAGTCAGAGGCGCTATGTGTATTATTATAGCTACCTGTTAAAGAATCATCTGGA
TTATAGACCAGTGGCACTGTTGTTTCACAAGATGATGTTTGAAACTATTCCAATGTTCAGTGGCGGAACT
TGCAATCCTCAGTTTGTGGTCTGCCAGCTAAAGGTGAAGATATATTCCTCCAATTCAGGACCCACACGAC
GGGAAGACAAGTTCATGTACTTTGAGTTCCCTCAGCCGTTACCTGTGTGTGGTGATATCAAAGTAGAGTT
CTTCCACAAACAGAACAAGATGCTAAAAAAGGACAAAATGTTTCACTTTTGGGTAAATACATTCTTCATA
CCAGGACCAGAGGAAACCTCAGAAAAAGTAGAAAATGGAAGTCTATGTGATCAAGAAATCGATAGCATTT
GCAGTATAGAGCGTGCAGATAATGACAAGGAATATCTAGTACTTACTTTAACAAAAAATGATCTTGACAA
AGCAAATAAAGACAAAGCCAACCGATACTTTTCTCCAAATTTTAAGGTGAAGCTGTACTTCACAAAAACA
GTAGAGGAGCCGTCAAATCCAGAGGCTAGCAGTTCAACTTCTGTAACACCAGATGTTAGTGACAATGAAC
CTGATCATTATAGATATTCTGACACCACTGACTCTGATCCAGAGAATGAACCTTTTGATGAAGATCAGCA
TACACAAATTACAAAAGTC
